>Addgene plasmid #212145 | INT_SS9sp | addgene full sequence | sequence record 420643 | Addgene NGS Result
TTAGCCAACGAAAGTTTGCAGAAAAAATTGTATGCATTCTCTCAGGGAAACATGCGTTCGTTGAGAAACC
TTATTTATCAAGCATCTATCGAAGCAATTGATAATCAGCATGAGACGATAACCGAAGAAGATTTCGTTTT
TGCATCGAAGTTGACATCGGGCGATAAACCCAACTCATGGAAAAATCCTTTTGAGGAGGGTGTTGAGGTA
ACAGAAGATATGTTACGACCGCCACCAAAAGATATTGGTTGGGAGGACTATTTGAGACATTCAACCCCGA
GAGTGAGTAAACCAGGTAGAAATAAAAACTTTTTCGAATAACCTAGGCTGCTGCGCTGCTGCCACCGCTG
AGCAATAACTAGCATAACCCCTTGGGGCCTCTAAACGGGTCTTGAGGGGTTTTTTGCTGAAACCTCAGGC
ATTTGTTCACTGGCCGTCGTTTTACAACGTCGTGACTGGGAAAACCCTGGCGTTACCCAACTTAATCGCC
TTGCGGACAGTTTTCCCTTTGATATGTAACGGTGAACAGTTGTTCTACTTTTGTTTGTTAGTCTTGATGC
TTCACTGATAGATACAAGAGCCATAAGAACCTCAGATCCTTCCGTATTTAGCCAGTATGTTCTCTAGTGT
GGTTCGTTGTTTTTGCGTGAGCCATGAGAACGAACCATTGAGATCATACTTACTTTGCATGTCACTCAAA
AATTTTGCCTCAAAACTGGTGAGCTGAATTTTTGCAGTTAAAGCATCGTGTAGTGTTTTTCTTAGTCCGT
TATGTAGGTAGGAATCTGATGTAATGGTTGTTGGTATTTTGTCACCATTCATTTTTATCTGGTTGTTCTC
AAGTTCGGTTACGAGATCCATTTGTCTATCTAGTTCAACTTGGAAAATCAACGTATCAGTCGGGCGGCCT
CGCTTATCAACCACCAATTTCATATTGCTGTAAGTGTTTAAATCTTTACTTATTGGTTTCAAAACCCATT
GGTTAAGCCTTTTAAACTCATGGTAGTTATTTTCAAGCATTAACATGAACTTAAATTCATCAAGGCTAAT
CTCTATATTTGCCTTGTGAGTTTTCTTTTGTGTTAGTTCTTTTAATAACCACTCATAAATCCTCATAGAG
TATTTGTTTTCAAAAGACTTAACATGTTCCAGATTATATTTTATGAATTTTTTTAACTGGAAAAGATAAG
GCAATATCTCTTCACTAAAAACTAATTCTAATTTTTCGCTTGAGAACTTGGCATAGTTTGTCCACTGGAA
AATCTCAAAGCCTTTAACCAAAGGATTCCTGATTTCCACAGTTCTCGTCATCAGCTCTCTGGTTGCTTTA
GCTAATACACCATAAGCATTTTCCCTACTGATGTTCATCATCTGAACGTATTGGTTATAAGTGAACGATA
CCGTCCGTTCTTTCCTTGTAGGGTTTTCAATCGTGGGGTTGAGTAGTGCCACACAGCATAAAATTAGCTT
GGTTTCATGCTCCGTTAAGTCATAGCGACTAATCGCTAGTTCATTTGCTTTGAAAACAACTAATTCAGAC
ATACATCTCAATTGGTCTAGGTGATTTTAATCACTATACCAATTGAGATGGGCTAGTCAATGATAATTAC
TAGTCCTTTTCCTTTGAGTTGTGGGTATCTGTAAATTCTGCTAGACCTTTGCTGGAAAACTTGTAAATTC
TGCTAGACCCTCTGTAAATTCCGCTAGACCTTTGTGTGTTTTTTTTGTTTATATTCAAGTGGTTATAATT
TATAGAATAAAGAAAGAATAAAAAAAGATAAAAAGAATAGATCCCAGCCCTGTGTATAACTCACTACTTT
AGTCAGTTCCGCAGTATTACAAAAGGATGTCGCAAACGCTGTTTGCTCCTCTACAAAACAGACCTTAAAA
CCCTAAAGGCTTAAGTAGCACCCTCGCAAGCTCGGTTGCGGCCGCAATCGGGCAAATCGCTGAATATTCC
TTTTGTCTCCGACCATCAGGCACCTGAGTCGCTGTCTTTTTCGTGACATTCAGTTCGCTGCGCTCACGGC
TCTGGCAGTGAATGGGGGTAAATGGCACTACAGGCGCCTTTTATGGATTCATGCAAGGAAACTACCCATA
ATACAAGAAAAGCCCGTCACGGGCTTCTCAGGGCGTTTTATGGCGGGTCTGCTATGTGGTGCTATCTGAC
TTTTTGCTGTTCAGCAGTTCCTGCCCTCTGATTTTCCAGTCTGACCACTTCGGATTATCCCGTGACAGGT
CATTCAGACTGGCTAATGCACCCAGTAAGGCAGCGGTATCATCAACGGGGTCTGACGCTCAGTGGAACGA
AAACTCACGTTAAGGGATTTTGGTCATGAGATTATCAAAAAGGATCTTCACCTAGATCCTTTTAAATTAA
AAATGAAGTTTTAAATCAATCTAAAGTATATATGAGTAAACTTGGTCTGACAGTTACGTTTCCAACCAAT
TAACCAATTCTGATTAGAAAAACTCATCGAGCATCAAATGAAACTGCAATTTATTCATATCAGGATTATC
AATACCATATTTTTGAAAAAGCCGTTTCTGTAATGAAGGAGAAAACTCACCGAGGCAGTTCCATAGGATG
GCAAGATCCTGGTATCGGTCTGCGATTCCGACTCGTCCAACATCAATACAACCTATTAATTTCCCCTCGT
CAAAAATAAGGTTATCAAGTGAGAAATCACCATGAGTGACGACTGAATCCGGTGAGAATGGCAAAAGCTT
ATGCATTTCTTTCCAGACTTGTTCAACAGGCCAGCCATTACGCTCGTCATCAAAATCACTCGCATCAACC
AAACCGTTATTCATTCGTGATTGCGCCTGAGCGAGACGAAATACGCGATCGCTGTTAAAAGGACAATTAC
AAACAGGAATCGAATGCAACCGGCGCAGGAACACTGCCAGCGCATCAACAATATTTTCACCTGAATCAGG
ATATTCTTCTAATACCTGGAATGCTGTTTTCCCGGGGATCGCAGTGGTGAGTAACCATGCATCATCAGGA
GTACGGATAAAATGCTTGATGGTCGGAAGAGGCATAAATTCCGTCAGCCAGTTTAGTCTGACCATCTCAT
CTGTAACATCATTGGCAACGCTACCTTTGCCATGTTTCAGAAACAACTCTGGCGCATCGGGCTTCCCATA
CAATCGATAGATTGTCGCACCTGATTGCCCGACATTATCGCGAGCCCATTTATACCCATATAAATCAGCA
TCCATGTTGGAATTTAATCGCGGCCTCGAGCAAGACGTTTCCCGTTGAATATGGCTCATAACACCCCTTG
TATTACTGTTTATGTAAGCAGACAGTTTTATTGTTCATGATGATATATTTTTATCTTGTGCAATGTAACA
TCAGAGATTTTGAGACACAACGTGGCTTTCCCTGCAGGGTTTGCAGTCAGAGTAGAATAGAAGTATCAAA
AAAAGCACCGACTCGGTGCCACTTTTTCAAGTTGATAACGGACTAGCCTTATTTTAACTTGCTATGCTGT
TTGTGATGGCTTCCATGTCGGCAGAATGCTTAATGAATTACAACAGTTTTTATGCATGCGCCCAATACGC
AAACCGCCTCTCCCCGCGCGTTGGCCGATTCATTAATGCAGCTGGCACGACAGGTTTCCCGACTGGTGGA
TAACCGTATTACCGCCTTTGAGTGAGCTGATACCGCTCGCCGCAGCCGAACGACCGAGCGCAGCGAGTCA
GTGAGCGAGGACACAAGCTTTGACAGCTAGCTCAGTCCTAGGTATAATACTAGCGTCGACGTGGAGATAT
ACCATGGGTGAACTGCCGAGTAGGTAGCTGATAATCTGGCGCAGTTGATATGTAAGGCAGGTTTATTGAA
CTGCCGAGTAGGTAGCTGATAACGGATCCGAATTCGAGCGAAGGAGATATACATATGTTTTTGCAAAGAC
CTAAACCTTACAGCGATGAAAGTTTAGAAAGTTTCTTTATCCGAGTGGCTAACAAAAATGGCTACGGTGA
TGTCCATCGCTTCCTAGAAGCCACTAAACGATTCCTTCAAGACATTGACCATAATGGCTATCAAACCTTT
CCGACTGATATAACTCGGATAAACCCATACTCAGCTAAAAACAGTTCCAGCGCACGAACTGCGTCATTCC
TGAAACTTGCACAATTGACATTTAATGAACCGCCAGAGCTACTTGGGTTGGCAATTAACAGAACAAACAT
GAAATACTCGCCGTCAACTAGCGCGGTTGTTAGAGGTGCAGAAGTCTTTCCTCGCAGTTTACTACGGACG
CACTCCATCCCCTGCTGTCCTTTGTGTCTGCGAGAAAATGGCTACGCCTCCTACCTTTGGCACTTTCAGG
GGTACGAATACTGCCACAGCCATAACGTACCTTTAATTACCACTTGTAGCTGTGGTAAGGAGTTTGACTA
CCGAGTATCTGGGTTAAAGGGCATTTGCTGCAAATGCAAGGAGCCTATCACCTTAACCAGCAGGGAGAAC
GGTCATGAGGCAGCGTGTACTGTTTCAAACTGGCTTGCTGGCCATGAATCTAAACCTCTGCCAAATCTTC
CTAAAAGCTACCGATGGGGTTTAGTTCATTGGTGGATGGGTATTAAAGATAGCGAGTTCGATCACTTTTC
GTTCGTTCAATTTTTCTCAAACTGGCCAAGGTCATTCCACTCGATAATCGAAGATGAAGTAGAGTTCAAC
CTTGAGCATGCTGTTGTCAGCACGTCTGAATTACGACTAAAAGATCTTCTTGGTCGATTGTTTTTCGGTT
CAATTCGGTTACCTGAGCGGAATCTTCAACACAATATCATCCTTGGTGAGCTTCTCTGCTATTTAGAAAA
TCGTTTATGGCAAGACAAGGGATTAATCGCCAACCTCAAAATGAACGCGTTAGAGGCGACTGTAATGTTA
AATTGTAGCCTCGATCAGATTGCATCAATGGTTGAACAACGCATCTTGAAGCCAAATCGAAAAAGCAAGC
CCAACAGCCCTCTTGATGTTACCGATTATCTATTTCATTTCGGCGATATTTTCTGTCTTTGGTTAGCTGA
GTTCCAAAGCGATGAGTTTAACCGTTCGTTTTATGTGTCGAGGTGGTAAATGCAAACTCTGAAAGAACTA
ATCGCATCCAATCCTGACGACTTAACAACTGAACTTAAGAGAGCATTTCGTCCACTCACACCGCATATTG
CAATTGATGGTAATGAACTTGACGCACTGACGATATTAGTCAATTTAACCGATAAGACTGATGATCAGAA
AGACCTGCTCGATCGAGCCAAATGCAAGCAAAAACTTCGAGATGAAAAATGGTGGGCTAGCTGCATAAAT
TGCGTTAATTACAGACAAAGCCATAACCCAAAATTCCCGGATATACGTTCTGAAGGCGTGATTCGAACCC
AAGCCCTGGGTGAATTACCGAGTTTCCTACTCTCGTCCTCAAAAATCCCACCATACCATTGGTCATATAG
CCATGATTCAAAATACGTCAACAAAAGCGCATTCCTCACCAATGAGTTTTGTTGGGATGGTGAGATCTCA
TGTTTGGGTGAGCTTCTTAAAGATGCAGATCACCCACTTTGGAATACTTTGAAAAAGTTAGGTTGTTCTC
AAAAAACTTGCAAAGCAATGGCAAAACAACTAGCTGATATTACTCTCACGACTATCAATGTCACACTCGC
ACCAAATTACCTGACTCAAATATCTCTCCCCGATAGTGATACATCCTACATTTCACTCTCTCCTGTTGCA
TCGCTATCGATGCAAAGCCACTTTCATCAGAGGCTCCAAGATGAAAATCGGCATAGCGCGATAACGCGGT
TTAGCCGAACTACCAACATGGGGGTCACTGCGATGACATGTGGCGGCGCATTTAGAATGTTAAAGTCTGG
CGCTAAGTTTTCCAGCCCCCCTCATCACCGATTAAACAGTAAACGAAGTTGGTTGACGTCAGAGCATGTT
CAGTCATTAAAACAGTACCAGCGCCTCAACAAAAGCCTCATACCTGAAAACTCTCGGATTGCACTCCGTA
GAAAATACAAAATCGAGCTTCAAAATATGGTCAGATCTTGGTTTGCAATGCAAGACCATACCCTTGATTC
GAACATACTTATCCAACATTTGAATCATGACCTATCTTACTTAGGAGCCACAAAACGTTTTGCATACGAT
CCAGCGATGACCAAGCTCTTTACTGAGCTTTTGAAACGAGAGTTATCAAATTCAATCAATAATGGTGAGC
AACACACTAATGGATCGTTTTTAGTCCTACCGAATATCAGGGTTTGTGGCGCAACAGCTTTAAGCTCCCC
GGTAACGGTGGGGATTCCATCACTTACAGCTTTCTTTGGCTTCGTTCACGCATTTGAACGGAATATAAAT
CGCACCACCTCATCGTTTCGTGTTGAATCCTTTGCGATATGCGTCCATCAACTACATGTCGAGAAGCGAG
GTTTGACAGCAGAGTTTGTGGAAAAAGGCGACGGGACTATATCCGCTCCCGCGACCCGGGATGACTGGCA
GTGTGATGTCGTATTTAGCCTTATTTTGAACACCAACTTTGCTCAACATATTGACCAAGATACGTTAGTT
ACATCACTACCAAAGCGATTGGCTCGGGGTTCAGCAAAAATTGCGATTGATGACTTTAAACATATCAACT
CATTCTCGACATTAGAAACAGCGATCGAATCTCTGCCAATAGAAGCTGGTAGGTGGTTATCACTTTACGC
ACAGTCAAACAATAATCTAAGTGATCTATTAGCAGCCATGACAGAGGACCATCAGCTCATGGCAAGCTGC
GTCGGTTACCACTTGTTAGAAGAGCCCAAAGATAAACCAAACTCCCTCAGAGGTTACAAACACGCTATCG
CCGAGTGCATCATTGGACTCATTAACTCAATCACCTTTAGCTCAGAGACTGATCCCAACACAATCTTTTG
GTCGCTAAAGAACTATCAAAACTACCTAGTGGTACAGCCAAGGAGTATCAACGATGAAACTACCGACAAA
TCTAGCCTATGAGCGCTCTATCGACCCATCAGATGTCTGTTTTTTTGTCGTCTGGCCCGATGATAGAAAA
ACACCTTTAACCTACAATTCTCGTACTCTGCTCGGGCAAATGGAAGCGGCATCATTAGCCTATGATGTCT
CAGGTCAACCAATAAAAAGTGCCACCGCTGAGGCGTTAGCTCAAGGGAACCCTCATCAAGTTGATTTCTG
CCACGTTCCATACGGTGCGAGTCATATTGAATGCAGTTTCTCCGTCTCGTTTTCTTCTGAACTACGTCAA
CCATATAAGTGTAACTCAAGCAAAGTTAAACAAACGCTAGTGCAATTAGTCGAGCTCTACGAAACGAAAA
TCGGCTGGACTGAGCTAGCAACCCGATATTTGATGAACATTTGCAACGGTAAATGGCTGTGGAAAAATAC
CCGTAAAGCCTATTGCTGGAACATTGTACTTACACCTTGGCCTTGGAACGGGGAAAAGGTTGGATTTGAA
GATATTCGTACTAACTACACCTCACGGCAAGACTTTAAAAATAATAAAAATTGGTCTGCTATAGTTGAAA
TGATCAAAACCGCATTTTCTAGTACTGATGGGCTGGCGATATTTGAAGTCAGGGCCACCTTGCACTTGCC
AACGAATGCTATGGTGCGGCCAAGCCAAGTTTTCACAGAAAAAGAAAGTGGCAGTAAAAGTAAATCTAAA
ACTCAAAACAGTCGAGTTTTTCAGAGTACAACTATTGATGGTGAACGATCGCCAATACTAGGGGCCTTTA
AAACGGGAGCAGCTATTGCAACCATTGACGACTGGTATCCTGAAGCCACTGAGCCACTAAGGGTCGGACG
GTTTGGGGTTCATCGCGAAGATGTCACTTGCTACCGTCATCCGTCTACCGGAAAAGATTTTTTCTCGATA
TTACAACAAGCAGAGCACTATATTGAAGTGTTGAGCGCCAACAAAACTCCCGCTCAAGAAACTATCAACG
ACATGCACTTTTTAATGGCTAACCTGATTAAGGGTGGGATGTTCCAGCATAAAGGAGACTGACTGTGAAA
TGGTATTATAAGACAATCACCTTTCTGCCAGAGTTGTGCAACAACGAGTCACTGGCTGCAAAGTGTCTCC
GCGTTCTGCATGGATTTAACTATCAGTATGAGACACGAAATATCGGCGTTTCATTTCCGCTTTGGTGTGA
TGCAACGGTTGGAAAAAAGATTTCATTTGTCAGCAAGAACAAGATAGAACTCGACTTACTACTTAAACAA
CACTATTTCGTCCAAATGGAACAACTTCAATACTTTCATATATCCAACACTGTTCTCGTCCCAGAAGATT
GTACATACGTTTCCTTTAGACGCTGTCAATCTATAGATAAGCTCACAGCAGCAGGGCTGGCAAGGAAAAT
CAGACGCCTGGAGAAACGTGCTCTATCTAGAGGCGAGCAATTTGACCCATCATCTTTTGCTCAAAAAGAG
CATACTGCAATAGCGCACTACCACTCACTTGGGGAGTCCAGCAAACAGACGAACCGCAACTTTCGACTCA
ATATCAGGATGCTCTCGGAGCAACCCCGTGAGGGGAACTCGATTTTTAGTAGCTATGGCTTATCAAATTC
AGAAAACTCGTTTCAGCCTGTACCCTTAATCTGACCTTTAATAAGGAGATATACCATGGCGACAAGTTTA
CCTACGCCCTCAGCAATTACGACTTCGGCGTTAGAGTATGCATTCCATACTCCCGCTCGCAATCTAACGA
AATCTCGCGGAAAAAACATTCATCGTTATGTCAGTGTAAAGATGAGTAAGAGGATTACGGTAGAATCTAC
TCTAGAGTGTGATGCCTGCTATCACTTTGATTTTGAGCCAAGTATTGTTCGCTTTTGCGCTCAACCGATT
CGATTTTTATATTATCTCAATGGTCAGTCTCACTCCTATGTTCCTGACTTTCTAGTTCAATTTGATACCA
ACGAGTTTGTTCTATATGAAGTAAAGTCAGCTTATGCTAAGAACAAACCTGATTTTGATGTTGAATGGGA
GGCGAAAGTAAAAGCAGCAACTGAACTAGGGCTAGAATTGGAGCTTGTTGAAGAGAGTGATATTAGGGAT
ACGGTTGTATTAAATAATCTTAAGCGCATGCATCGTTATGCTTCGAAAGATGAGCTGAATAACGTACATA
ACTCTCTCTTAAAAATAATAAAGTACAATGGCGCCCAATCTGCAAGATGCTTGGGAGAACAGTTGGGTTT
AAAAGGCCGAACTGTTTTACCAATTTTGTGCGATTTGCTGTCAAGGTGTTTACTCGATACACGTTTGGAT
AAGCCTCTATCTCTTGAATCTCGATTTGAGTTGGCCAGTTATGGCTAAGAAAGGGTTCTCAAGTTTCCAT
AGAAAAGCAGTCTCTTCCCAAGATACGCTTGAATCGATAGAGCTTGTCTCTAGCGCTAATTGTCTAGAAA
GTGTTACGTATCAAGATATATCAGCATTTCCCGAAACAATTGCGGTAGAGATTAATTTCCGATTAAGCAT
TCTTCGCTTTTTAGCGCGAAAGTGCGAAACCATTGTGGCCAAATCAATTGAACCACATCGTGTAGAGCTA
CAGCAAAACTATAGTAGAAAAATACCCAGTGCAATAACGATATATCGATGGTGGCTTGCTTTTCGAAAAT
CAGACTACAACCCCATTAGCTTAGCACCTAATATCAAGGATAGAGGTAATAGAGAGACAAAAGTGTCAAC
AGTTGTTGATTCTATTATGGAACAGGCAGTTGAAAGAGTTATATCTGGACGAAAAGTCAATGTTAGCTCT
GCATATAAACGTGTTCGACGAAAAGTTCGTCAATACAATCTAACTCATGGAACGAAATACACGTATCCTA
AGTACGAATCTGTAAGAAAGCGAGTAAAAAAGAAAACCCCATTTGAGTTATTAGCCGCAGGGAAAGGGGA
GAGAGTAGCTAAGAGAGAGTTTCGCCGAATGGGAAAAAAGATCCTCACGTCTAGCGTGCTAGAGAGGGTT
GAAATAGATCACACTGTCGTTGACCTTTTTGCAGTACACGAAGAGTATCGAATCCCATTGGGCCGACCTT
GGCTTACTCAATTGGTTGATTGTTACAGTAAAGCTGTAATCGGTTTTTATTTAGGTTTCGAGCCTCCTAG
CTATGTGTCGGTTTCCCTTGCACTTAAGAATGCAATACAACGCAAAGATGACTTAATCTCCTCGTATGAA
TCGATCGAGAATGAATGGCTATGTTATGGCATCCCAGACCTACTCGTAACTGATAATGGTAAAGAGTTTT
TGTCGAAAGCATTTGATCAAGCATGTGAATCACTATTGATCAATGTGCATCAAAATAAAGTTGAGACGCC
CGACAACAAACCTCATGTTGAACGTAACTACGGGACTATTAATACTTCTCTGTTAGACGATTTACCTGGG
AAATCCTTCAGCCAGTACCTTCAAAGAGAAGGGTACGACTCTGTGGGAGAAGCTACCCTTACACTCAATG
AGATTAGAGAAATTTACTTAATTTGGTTGGTGGATATTTATCATAAAAAACCCAATCAGAGAGGCACTAA
TTGTCCTAATGTTGCGTGGAAAAAGGGTTGTCAAGAATGGGAACCAGAGGAGTTCTCTGGTTCTAAAGAC
GAATTAGACTTTAAATTTGCTATTGTTGATTACAAACAACTTACTAAAGTAGGGATAACTGTCTACAAAG
AACTGAGTTATAGCAATGACCGTTTAGCTGAATATAGAGGGAAGAAAGGAAACCATAAAGTTCAGTTCAA
GTATAACCCTGAGTGTATGGCAGTTATTTGGGTGTTGGATGAGGATATGAATGAGTACTTTACAGTTAAT
GCGATTGACTACGAATATGCAAGTAGAGTATCACTTTGGCAACATAAATATAACATGAAATATCAAGCAG
AACTAAATTCAGCAGAATATGATGAGGACAAGGAAATTGATGCAGAAATAAAAATTGAAGAAATCGCAGA
TCGTTCAATTGTTAAGACTAACAAAATCAGAGCTCGGAGGCGTGGCGCTAGGCATCAAGAGAATAGCGCA
AGGGCTAAGTCAATCAGTAATGCGAACCCGGCCTCGATACAAAAACATGAAGATGAAATCGTTAGTGCAG
ATAATGACGATTGGGATATTGATTATGTCTGAGAAATCGTCAAATGAGTGAAACGCGTGAGGCTCGTATA
TCAAGAGCTAAAAGGGCATTTGTATCCACACCGAGCGTTAGGAAAATCTTGAGTTACATGGATAGATGTA
GAGATCTATCAGACCTAGAGTCTGAGCCTACATGCATGATGGTCTATGGTGCTTCGGGTGTAGGTAAAAC
GACCGTCATCAAGAAATACTTAAATCAAAACAGAAGAGAGTCCGAAGCCGGGGGCGATATAATACCGGTT
TTGCATATTGAGTTGCCAGACAATGCGAAGCCAGTAGATGCAGCAAGGGAATTGCTGGTTGAAATGGGTG
ACCCGCTAGCACTTTATGAAACTGACTTAGCTAGATTGACGAAAAGACTGACTGAATTAATCCCTGCGGT
CGGCGTGAAGCTGATTATTATCGATGAGTTCCAACATTTGGTGGAAGAAAGGTCAAATCGGGTTCTTACC
CAAGTAGGTAATTGGCTAAAAATGATACTTAACAAAACGAAATGTCCAATTGTTATATTTGGTATGCCAT
ACTCAAAAGTTGTACTGCAAGCAAACTCGCAACTTCACGGGCGATTTTCCATTCAGGTTGAACTGCGCCC
CTTTAGCTACCAGGGAGGTAGAGGTGTATTTAAAACTTTTTTGGAATACCTTGATAAAGCCCTACCTTTT
GAAAAACAGGCTGGC
Features (pLannotate 1.2.2; 10 found; start..end, strand, type, name):
    359..406     +  terminator     T7 terminator: transcription terminator for bacteriophage T7 RNA polymerase
    426..494     +  CDS            lacZα (fragment): LacZα fragment of β-galactosidase; lacZ fragment
    592..1542    -  CDS            Rep101(Ts): temperature-sensitive version of the RepA protein needed for replication with the pSC101 origin (Armstrong et al., 1984); rep101 encoding an A56V mutation
   1590..1812    -  rep_origin     pSC101 ori: low-copy replication origin that requires the Rep101 protein
   2464..3279    -  CDS            KanR: aminoglycoside phosphotransferase; aph(3')-Ia; confers resistance to kanamycin in bacteria or G418 (Geneticin®) in eukaryotes
   3435..3502    -  misc_RNA       tracrRNA (fragment): trans-activating CRISPR RNA for the Streptococcus pyogenes CRISPR/Cas9 system
   3502..3547    +  CDS            CmR (fragment): chloramphenicol acetyltransferase; cat; confers resistance to chloramphenicol
   3558..3636    +  CDS            lacI (fragment): lac repressor; lacI; The lac repressor binds to the lac operator to inhibit transcription in E. coli. This inhibition can be relieved by adding lactose or isopropyl-β-D-thiogalactopyranoside (IPTG).
   3636..3721    +  rep_origin     RSF ori (fragment): Plasmids containing the RSF 1030 origin of replication can be propagated in E. coli cells that contain additional plasmids with compatible origins.
   3730..3764    +  promoter       J23119 promoter: bacterial promoter (Registry of Standard Biological Parts BBa J23119)
