[The description below was written by a language model from this plasmid's Addgene catalogue record and pLannotate feature annotations shown in this document.]
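Description:
INT_SS9sp is a low-copy bacterial expression plasmid built on a temperature-sensitive pSC101 backbone and intended as the effector plasmid for inserting operons into a defined chromosomal locus called Safe Site 9. Replication depends on the pSC101 origin together with Rep101(Ts), a RepA variant carrying the A56V mutation that fails at elevated temperature. The plasmid is therefore maintained at a permissive temperature and can be cured from cells by shifting them to 37 °C once integration is complete. Selection is by kanamycin through the aph(3')-Ia (KanR) gene.

The listed payload is a set of Vibrio cholerae genes: TniQ, Cas8, Cas7 and Cas6, plus the transposition proteins TnsA, TnsB and TnsC. These are expressed from the constitutive synthetic J23119 promoter, along with a guide spacer directed at the Safe Site 9 target. This gene set is characteristic of a type I-F CRISPR-associated transposon system, in which a TniQ–Cascade complex uses the guide RNA to find the target and the Tns proteins carry out insertion of donor DNA. The catalogue purpose statement instead describes the system as CRISPR-Cas12a, and the record does not resolve this discrepancy. The record notes that the plasmid was modified from an earlier deposited construct.

The automated feature table annotates only the backbone region, about the first 3.8 kb of the 11,845 nt sequence, ending at the J23119 promoter. The Vibrio cholerae genes and the CRISPR array presumably occupy the unannotated remainder. Short fragments annotated as lacZα, CmR, lacI, RSF ori and tracrRNA are probably cloning remnants or spurious short matches rather than functional elements. A T7 terminator is also present. The record does not describe the cargo or donor element.
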