Addgene plasmid #212145: INT_SS9sp
Purpose: Effector plasmid for for operon integration into the genome (Safe Site 9) using CRISPR-Cas12a. Plasmid can be removed by incubating cells at 37 C.
Depositing lab: Kang Zhou. Depositing organization: National University of Singapore.
Backbone
  Vector backbone: pSC101ts
  Vector type: Bacterial Expression
  Selectable markers: Kanamycin
Growth in bacteria
  Bacterial resistance: Kanamycin, 50 μg/mL
  Growth temperature: 30°C
  Growth strain: DH5alpha
  Copy number: Low Copy
Gene/Insert
  Gene/Insert name: VchTniQ, VchCas8, VchCas7, VchCas6, VchTnsA, VchTnsB, VchTnsC
  gRNA/shRNA sequence: tctggcgcagttgatatgtaaggcaggtttat
  Species: Vch genes: Vibrio cholerae
  Promoter: pJ23119
  Cloning method: Restriction Enzyme; 5′ cloning site Unknown (unknown if destroyed)
Terms and licenses: Academic/Nonprofit Terms; Industry Terms: Not Available to Industry
Depositor comments: Modified from Addgene #160730
How to cite: INT_SS9sp was a gift from Kang Zhou (Addgene plasmid # 212145 ; http://n2t.net/addgene:212145 ; RRID:Addgene_212145)
